>Addgene plasmid #195578 | pCMV_NOPlight1 | addgene full sequence | sequence record 386290 | Addgene NGS Result
GTGATGCGGTTTTGGCAGTACATCAATGGGCGTGGATAGCGGTTTGACTCACGGGGATTTCCAAGTCTCC
ACCCCATTGACGTCAATGGGAGTTTGTTTTGGCACCAAAATCAACGGGACTTTCCAAAATGTCGTAACAA
CTCCGCCCCATTGACGCAAATGGGCGGTAGGCGTGTACGGTGGGAGGTCTATATAAGCAGAGCTGGTTTA
GTGAACCGTCAGATCCGCTAGCGCTACCGGACTCAGATCTCGAGCTCAAGCTTGGATCCGGTACCTGCGC
GCCATGAAGACGATCATCGCCCTGAGCTACATCTTCTGCCTGGTGTTCGCCGACTACAAGGACGATGATG
ACGCCATGGAGCCACTTTTTCCGGCTCCCTTTTGGGAAGTTATCTATGGGTCTCACCTCCAGGGGAATTT
GAGTCTTCTTAGCCCGAACCATTCTCTGCTGCCTCCACACCTTTTGCTGAACGCGTCACACGGTGCCTTT
CTTCCGCTCGGTCTTAAGGTAACCATTGTTGGACTCTATCTTGCTGTGTGCGTTGGAGGCTTGCTGGGGA
ATTGTCTTGTCATGTATGTGATCTTGCGACATACCAAGATGAAGACTGCTACAAATATATACATATTTAA
TCTGGCACTTGCTGATACTCTTGTGTTGCTCACGCTGCCCTTTCAAGGGACTGACATACTCCTTGGGTTC
TGGCCGTTCGGTAATGCACTCTGCAAAACCGTGATCGCAATTGATTATTACAATATGTTTACGTCAACGT
TTACTCTTACCGCTATGAGTGTGGATCGGTACGTCGCTATTTGTCACCCTAAACGAGCGCTGGATGTTCG
AACCAGTTCAAAAGCACAGGCCGTCAATGTAGCTATCTGGGCACTTGCAAGTGTGGTCGGTGTGCCTGTG
GCGATTATGGGGTCTGCGCAAGTAGAAGACGAAGAGATTGAGTGCTTGGTTGAGATCCCTACACCCCAGG
ACTATTGGGGACCCGTATTCGCAATTTGTATTTTTCTCTTTTCTTTTATTGTCCCCGTTCTGGTAATTTC
TGTCTGTTATAGTCTCATGATACGCCGCCTGAGGGGGGTGCGCATAGCCCAGAAGAATAGCTCTCTCATC
AACGTATATATAAAAGCCGATAAACAAAAGAATGGCATTAAGGCGAATTTCAAGATTAGGCACAATATAG
AAGACGGAGGTGTTCAACTTGCGTACCATTATCAGCAGAATACCCCGATTGGGGATGGTCCTGTGCTTCT
TCCCGACAATCACTATCTGAGCGTACAGAGCAAACTCTCCAAGGACCCGAACGAGAAACGGGATCACATG
GTGCTGTTGGAATTTGTAACGGCAGCGGGGATTACTCTGGGCATGGACGAATTGTATAAAGGAGGCACGG
GGGGTTCAATGGTTAGTAAAGGAGAGGAACTTTTTACAGGCGTCGTCCCGATTTTGGTAGAATTGGATGG
CGATGTAAACGGGCATAAATTTAGTGTATCCGGCGAGGGAGAGGGAGATGCTACCTACGGGAAGCTCACC
CTGAAATTCATCTGCACGACAGGTAAATTGCCTGTTCCGTGGCCGACTTTGGTGACGACTCTGACCTATG
GTGTCCAGTGTTTCTCTCGGTATCCAGACCATATGAAGCAGCATGACTTCTTCAAGAGCGCGATGCCAGA
GGGTTACATTCAAGAAAGGACTATATTCTTTAAAGATGACGGCAATTACAAGACTCGCGCTGAAGTTAAA
TTCGAAGGTGATACATTGGTAAACCGAATAGAACTTAAGGGTATAGACTTCAAAGAAGATGGAAATATAC
TGGGCCACAAACTTGAGTACAACAACCACGATCAGAAGGACAGAAATTTGCGACGGATCACGCGGCTCGT
GCTCGTTGTGGTTGCTGTTTTTGTTGGTTGTTGGACCCCGGTTCAGGTCTTTGTGTTGGCCCAAGGTCTC
GGGGTACAACCCAGCTCAGAAACAGCTGTCGCGATATTGAGGTTTTGTACGGCGCTTGGATACGTCAACT
CATGCTTGAACCCTATACTGTACGCTTTCCTCGACGAAAACTTTAAAAGGTGTTTTCGAGACTTCTGCTT
CCCGTTGAAGATGCGAATGGAGAGACAGGCCACTGCGAGAGTGCGGAATACGGTACAGGACCCGGCGGCC
CTCCGAGACATCGACGGAATGAACAAGCCTGTATAATGTACAGCGGCCGCGACTCTAGATCATAATCAGC
CATACCACATTTGTAGAGGTTTTACTTGCTTTAAAAAACCTCCCACACCTCCCCCTGAACCTGAAACATA
AAATGAATGCAATTGTTGTTGTTAACTTGTTTATTGCAGCTTATAATGGTTACAAATAAAGCAATAGCAT
CACAAATTTCACAAATAAAGCATTTTTTTCACTGCATTCTAGTTGTGGTTTGTCCAAACTCATCAATGTA
TCTTAAGGCGTAAATTGTAAGCGTTAATATTTTGTTAAAATTCGCGTTAAATTTTTGTTAAATCAGCTCA
TTTTTTAACCAATAGGCCGAAATCGGCAAAATCCCTTATAAATCAAAAGAATAGACCGAGATAGGGT
[37 nt withheld, positions 2588-2624]
AAAGAACGTGGACTCCAACGTCAAAGG
[49 nt withheld, positions 2652-2700]
T
[91 nt withheld, positions 2702-2792]
G
[124 nt withheld, positions 2794-2917]
CAGGTGGCACTTTTCGGGGAAATGTGCGCGGAACCCCTATTTGTTTATTTTTCTAAATACATTCAAATAT
GTATCCGCTCATGAGACAATAACCCTGATAAATGCTTCAATAATATTGAAAAAGGAAGAGTCCTGAGGCG
GAAAGAACCAGCTGTGGAATGTGTGTCAGTTAGGGTGTGGAAAGTCCCCAGGCTCCCCAGCAGGCAGAAG
TATGCAAAGCATGCATCTCAATTAGTCAGCAACCAGGTGTGGAAAGTCCCCAGGCTCCCCAGCAGGCAGA
AGTATGCAAAGCATGCATCTCAATTAGTCAGCAACCATAGTCCCGCCCCTAACTCCGCCCATCCCGCCCC
TAACTCCGCCCAGTTCCGCCCATTCTCCGCCCCATGGCTGACTAATTTTTTTTATTTATGCAGAGGCCGA
GGCCGCCTCGGCCTCTGAGCTATTCCAGAAGTAGTGAGGAGGCTTTTTTGGAGGCCTAGGCTTTTGCAAA
GATCGATCAAGAGACAGGATGAGGATCGTTTCGCATGATTGAACAAGATGGATTGCACGCAGGTTCTCCG
GCCGCTTGGGTGGAGAGGCTATTCGGCTATGACTGGGCACAACAGACAATCGGCTGCTCTGATGCCGCCG
TGTTCCGGCTGTCAGCGCAGGGGCGCCCGGTTCTTTTTGTCAAGACCGACCTGTCCGGTGCCCTGAATGA
ACTGCAAGACGAGGCAGCGCGGCTATCGTGGCTGGCCACGACGGGCGTTCCTTGCGCAGCTGTGCTCGAC
GTTGTCACTGAAGCGGGAAGGGACTGGCTGCTATTGGGCGAAGTGCCGGGGCAGGATCTCCTGTCATCTC
ACCTTGCTCCTGCCGAGAAAGTATCCATCATGGCTGATGCAATGCGGCGGCTGCATACGCTTGATCCGGC
TACCTGCCCATTCGACCACCAAGCGAAACATCGCATCGAGCGAGCACGTACTCGGATGGAAGCCGGTCTT
GTCGATCAGGATGATCTGGACGAAGAGCATCAGGGGCTCGCGCCAGCCGAACTGTTCGCCAGGCTCAAGG
CGAGCATGCCCGACGGCGAGGATCTCGTCGTGACCCATGGCGATGCCTGCTTGCCGAATATCATGGTGGA
AAATGGCCGCTTTTCTGGATTCATCGACTGTGGCCGGCTGGGTGTGGCGGACCGCTATCAGGACATAGCG
TTGGCTACCCGTGATATTGCTGAAGAGCTTGGCGGCGAATGGGCTGACCGCTTCCTCGTGCTTTACGGTA
TCGCCGCTCCCGATTCGCAGCGCATCGCCTTCTATCGCCTTCTTGACGAGTTCTTCTGAGCGGGACTCTG
GGGTTCGAAATGACCGACCAAGCGACGCCCAACCTGCCATCACGAGATTTCGATTCCACCGCCGCCTTCT
ATGAAAGGTTGGGCTTCGGAATCGTTTTCCGGGACGCCGGCTGGATGATCCTCCAGCGCGGGGATCTCAT
GCTGGAGTTCTTCGCCCACCCTAGGGGGAGGCTAACTGAAACACGGAAGGAGACAATACCGGAAGGAACC
CGCGCTATGACGGCAATAAAAAGACAGAATAAAACGCACGGTGTTGGGTCGTTTGTTCATAAACGCGGGG
TTCGGTCCCAGGGCTGGCACTCTGTCGATACCCCACCGAGACCCCATTGGGGCCAATACGCCCGCGTTTC
TTCCTTTTCCCCACCCCACCCCCCAAGTTCGGGTGAAGGCCCAGGGCTCGCAGCCAACGTCGGGGCGGCA
GGCCCTGCCATAGCCTCAGGTTACTCATATATACTTTAGATTGATTTAAAACTTCATTTTTAATTTAAAA
GGATCTAGGTGAAGATCCTTTTTGATAATCTCATGACCAAAATCCCTTAACGTGAGTTTTCGTTCCACTG
AGCGTCAGACCCCGTAGAAAAGATCAAAGGATCTTCTTGAGATCCTTTTTTTCTGCGCGTAATCTGCTGC
TTGCAAACAAAAAAACCACCGCTACCAGCGGTGGTTTGTTTGCCGGATCAAGAGCTACCAACTCTTTTTC
CGAAGGTAACTGGCTTCAGCAGAGCGCAGATACCAAATACTGTTCTTCTAGTGTAGCCGTAGTTAGGCCA
CCACTTCAAGAACTCTGTAGCACCGCCTACATACCTCGCTCTGCTAATCCTGTTACCAGTGGCTGCTGCC
AGTGGCGATAAGTCGTGTCTTACCGGGTTGGACTCAAGACGATAGTTACCGGATAAGGCGCAGCGGTCGG
GCTGAACGGGGGGTTCGTGCACACAGCCCAGCTTGGAGCGAACGACCTACACCGAACTGAGATACCTACA
GCGTGAGCTATGAGAAAGCGCCACGCTTCCCGAAGGGAGAAAGGCGGACAGGTATCCGGTAAGCGGCAGG
GTCGGAACAGGAGAGCGCACGAGGGAGCTTCCAGGGGGAAACGCCTGGTATCTTTATAGTCCTGTCGGGT
TTCGCCACCTCTGACTTGAGCGTCGATTTTTGTGATGCTCGTCAGGGGGGCGGAGCCTATGGAAAAACGC
CAGCAACGCGGCCTTTTTACGGTTCCTGGCCTTTTGCTGGCCTTTTGCTCACATGTTCTTTCCTGCGTTA
TCCCCTGATTCTGTGGATAACCGTATTACCGCCATGCATTAGTTATTAATAGTAATCAATTACGGGGTCA
TTAGTTCATAGCCCATATATGGAGTTCCGCGTTACATAACTTACGGTAAATGGCCCGCCTGGCTGACCGC
CCAACGACCCCCGCCCATTGACGTCAATAATGACGTATGTTCCCATAGTAACGCCAATAGGGACTTTCCA
TTGACGTCAATGGGTGGAGTATTTACGGTAAACTGCCCACTTGGCAGTACATCAAGTGTATCATATGCCA
AGTACGCCCCCTATTGACGTCAATGACGGTAAATGGCCCGCCTGGCATTATGCCCAGTACATGACCTTAT
GGGACTTTCCTACTTGGCAGTACATCTACGTATTAGTCATCGCTATTACCATG
Features (pLannotate 1.2.2; 17 found; start..end, strand, type, name):
      1..204     +  promoter       CMV promoter: human cytomegalovirus (CMV) immediate early promoter
    227..263     +  misc_feature   MCS (fragment): multiple cloning site
    332..352     +  CDS            3xFLAG (fragment): three tandem FLAG® epitope tags
    356..1096    +  CDS            OPRL1 (fragment): OPRX_HUMAN - Also known as OOR, ORL1. Experimental evidence at protein level: Swiss-Prot protein existence level 1. G-protein coupled opioid receptor that functions as receptor for the endogenous neuropeptide nociceptin. Ligand binding causes a conformation change that triggers signaling via guanine nucleotide- binding proteins (G proteins) and modulates the activity of down-stream effectors. Signaling via G proteins mediates inhibition of adenylate cyclase activity and calcium channel activity. Arrestins modulate signaling via G proteins and mediate the activation of alternative signaling pat
   1109..1843    +  CDS            cEGFP: cEGFP is a basic (constitutively fluorescent) green fluorescent protein published in 2008, derived from Aequorea victoria.
   1871..1948    +  CDS            OPRD1 (fragment): OPRD_PIG - Experimental evidence at protein level: Swiss-Prot protein existence level 1. G-protein coupled receptor that functions as receptor for endogenous enkephalins and for a subset of other opioids. Ligand binding causes a conformation change that triggers signaling via guanine nucleotide-binding proteins (G proteins) and modulates the activity of down-stream effectors, such as adenylate cyclase. Signaling leads to the inhibition of adenylate cyclase activity. Inhibits neurotransmitter release by reducing calcium ion currents and increasing potassium ion conductance. Plays a role in the
   2228..2311    +  CDS            large T antigen (fragment): large T antigen from SV40 (simian virus 40)
   2334..2455    +  polyA_signal   SV40 poly(A) signal: SV40 polyadenylation signal
   2489..2917    -  rep_origin     f1 ori (sequence partly withheld): f1 bacteriophage origin of replication; arrow indicates direction of (+) strand synthesis
   2944..3048    +  promoter       AmpR promoter: bla
   3050..3407    +  promoter       SV40 promoter: SV40 enhancer and early promoter
   3442..4236    +  CDS            NeoR/KanR: aminoglycoside phosphotransferase from Tn5; aph(3')-II (or nptII); confers resistance to neomycin, kanamycin, and G418 (Geneticin®)
   4257..4409    +  CDS            ble (fragment): BLE_KLEPN - Experimental evidence at protein level: Swiss-Prot protein existence level 1. Binding protein with a strong affinity to the bleomycin family of antibiotics. Binds to CL990; an antimitotic-antibiotic compound. From Klebsiella pneumoniae.
   4468..4515    +  polyA_signal   HSV TK poly(A) signal: herpes simplex virus thymidine kinase polyadenylation signal (Cole and Stacy, 1985)
   4606..4622    -  polyA_signal   bGH poly(A) signal (fragment): bovine growth hormone polyadenylation signal
   4844..5432    +  rep_origin     ori: high-copy-number ColE1/pMB1/pBR322/pUC origin of replication
   5607..5910    +  enhancer       CMV enhancer: human cytomegalovirus immediate early enhancer
