[The description below was written by a language model from this plasmid's Addgene catalogue record and pLannotate feature annotations shown in this document.]
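Description:
pCMV_NOPlight1 is a mammalian expression plasmid of about 5.9 kb, built on a pCMV backbone, that drives expression of NOPLight1, a genetically encoded fluorescent sensor for the nociceptin opioid peptide. The roughly 1.9 kb insert sits between retained HindIII and NotI sites, downstream of the human cytomegalovirus immediate-early enhancer and promoter (the enhancer is annotated at the end of the circular sequence and runs into the promoter at the start). Transcripts are terminated by an SV40 polyadenylation signal.

The feature table shows the chimeric design of the sensor. A short FLAG-type epitope fragment at the N-terminus precedes a large portion of the human nociceptin receptor OPRL1. This is followed by a GFP module annotated as cEGFP, and then by further receptor sequence. The annotation tool matched a stretch of that downstream sequence to a related delta opioid receptor, which probably reflects homology among opioid receptors rather than a deliberate swap, although the record does not settle this. A fluorescent protein embedded within a G-protein-coupled receptor is the standard layout for sensors in which ligand-induced conformational change is converted into a change in green fluorescence, consistent with the stated aim of probing endogenous nociceptin release.

The backbone carries a high-copy ColE1/pUC-type origin for propagation in E. coli and an f1 origin. A single NeoR/KanR gene sits behind tandem bacterial (bla) and SV40 early promoters and has an HSV TK polyadenylation signal. It confers kanamycin resistance in bacteria and could allow G418 selection in mammalian cells. The small ble, large T antigen and bGH poly(A) fragments appear to be backbone remnants. The plasmid is suited to transfection-based expression of the sensor in cultured mammalian cells.
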