Addgene plasmid #195578: pCMV_NOPlight1
Purpose: Expresses NOPLight1 in mammalian cells
Depositing lab: Tommaso Patriarchi. Depositing organization: University of Zurich. Publication: Development of a genetically encoded sensor for probing endogenous nociceptin opioid peptide release. Zhou X, Stine C, Prada PO, Fusca D, Assoumou K, Dernic J, Bhat MA, Achanta AS, Johnson JC, Pasqualini AL, Jadhav S, Bauder CA, Steuernagel L, Ravotto L, Benke D, Weber B, Suko A, Palmiter RD, Stoeber M, Kloppenburg P, Bruning JC, Bruchas MR, Patriarchi T. Nat Commun. 2024 Jun 25;15(1):5353. doi: 10.1038/s41467-024-49712-0. PubMed 38918403.
Backbone
  Vector backbone: pCMV
  Backbone size w/o insert (bp): 3986
  Total vector size (bp): 5909
  Vector type: Mammalian Expression
Growth in bacteria
  Bacterial resistance: Kanamycin, 50 μg/mL
  Growth temperature: 37°C
  Growth strain: DH5alpha
  Copy number: Unknown
Gene/Insert
  Gene/Insert name: NOPLight1
  Species: H. sapiens (human), Synthetic
  Insert size (bp): 1923
  Promoter: CMV
  Cloning method: Restriction Enzyme; 5′ cloning site HindIII (not destroyed); 3′ cloning site NotI (not destroyed)
  Sequencing primers: 5′ ggatagcggtttgactcacggggatttcc; 3′ ccctatctcggtctattcttttgatttataagg
Terms and licenses: Academic/Nonprofit Terms; Industry Terms: Not Available to Industry
Depositor comments: See https://www.biorxiv.org/content/10.1101/2023.05.26.542102v2 for bioRxiv preprint.
How to cite: pCMV_NOPlight1 was a gift from Tommaso Patriarchi (Addgene plasmid # 195578 ; http://n2t.net/addgene:195578 ; RRID:Addgene_195578)
